Addgene plasmid #122742: pAC10017_pLX-Puro(1-119)-NpuDnaE(N)-IRES-TagBFP2
Purpose: Plasmid 17:Lentiviral vector encoding Puro(1-119)-NpuDnaE(N)and TagBFP2
Depositing lab: Albert Cheng. Publication: Split Selectable Markers. Jillette N, Du M, Cheng AW. bioRxiv 452979 10.1101/452979.
Backbone
  Vector backbone: pAC10094_pLX-DEST-IRES-TagBFP2 (Addgene# 122814)
  Vector type: Mammalian Expression, Lentiviral
  Selectable markers: Puro(1-119)-NpuDnaE(N)
Growth in bacteria
  Bacterial resistance: Ampicillin, 100 μg/mL
  Growth temperature: 30°C
  Growth strain: NEB Stable
  Copy number: Unknown
Gene/Insert
  Gene/Insert name: Puro(1-119)-NpuDnaE(N)
  Species: Synthetic
  Cloning method: Gateway Cloning
  Sequencing primers: 5′ CMV-Forward; 3′ IRES-R
Terms and licenses: Academic/Nonprofit Terms; Industry Terms: Not Available to Industry
Depositor comments: Please visit https://www.biorxiv.org/content/10.1101/452979v2 for BioRxiv preprint.
How to cite: pAC10017_pLX-Puro(1-119)-NpuDnaE(N)-IRES-TagBFP2 was a gift from Albert Cheng (Addgene plasmid # 122742)
