[The description below was written by a language model from this plasmid's Addgene catalogue record and pLannotate feature annotations shown in this document.]
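Description:
pAC10017_pLX-Puro(1-119)-NpuDnaE(N)-IRES-TagBFP2 is a 9.3 kb lentiviral mammalian expression plasmid made by Gateway recombination into the pLX-DEST-IRES-TagBFP2 destination backbone. It is propagated in E. coli through a high-copy ColE1/pUC origin with ampicillin resistance (bla). It also carries an f1 origin, an SV40 origin and leftover lac/T7/T3 cloning-vector elements. The viral portion has a third-generation, self-inactivating layout. An RSV promoter drives a truncated HIV-1 5' LTR, followed by the Ψ packaging signal with a gag fragment, the RRE for Rev-dependent export of genomic RNA, a cPPT/CTS, and a ΔU3 3' LTR with an SV40 polyadenylation signal downstream.

The payload is a bicistronic cassette under the CMV enhancer/promoter. Between attB1 and attB2 sits a synthetic fusion of the N-terminal portion of puromycin N-acetyltransferase (residues 1–119) to the N-terminal half of the NpuDnaE split intein. The automated annotation labels the intein by homology to Synechocystis DnaE. A V5 tag sequence lies just after attB2, but the record does not show whether it is translated in frame with the insert. An EMCV IRES then drives TagBFP2, which marks transduced cells with blue fluorescence, and a WPRE enhances transcript expression. An hPGK promoter is also annotated upstream of the cPPT and CMV elements, and the record does not explain its role.

The plasmid belongs to a split selectable marker system. The partial puromycin resistance protein is expected to be nonfunctional alone. When it is co-delivered with a partner vector encoding the complementary intein half and the remaining marker fragment, protein trans-splicing should rebuild the intact enzyme. A single drug can then select for cells carrying both transgenes.
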