Features (pLannotate 1.2.2; 33 found; start..end, strand, type, name):
     65..368     +  enhancer       CMV enhancer: human cytomegalovirus immediate early enhancer
    369..572     +  promoter       CMV promoter: human cytomegalovirus (CMV) immediate early promoter
    595..619     +  protein_bind   attB1: mutant version of attB; recombination site for the Gateway® BP reaction BP Clonase™
    640..996     +  CDS            PuroR (fragment): puromycin N-acetyltransferase; pac from Streptomyces; confers resistance to puromycin
    997..1296    +  CDS            dnaE-N (fragment): DPO3A_SYNY3 - Experimental evidence at protein level: Swiss-Prot protein existence level 1. DNA polymerase III is a complex, multichain enzyme responsible for most of the replicative synthesis in bacteria. This DNA polymerase also exhibits 3' to 5' exonuclease activity. The alpha chain is the DNA polymerase (By similarity). From Synechocystis sp. (strain PCC 6803 / Kazusa).
   1321..1345    -  protein_bind   attB2: mutant version of attB; recombination site for the Gateway® BP reaction BP Clonase™
   1347..1388    +  CDS            V5 tag: epitope tag from simian virus 5
   1427..1996    +  misc_feature   IRES2: internal ribosome entry site (IRES) of the encephalomyocarditis virus (EMCV)
   1996..2697    +  CDS            TagBFP: monomeric blue fluorescent protein mammalian codon-optimized
   2721..3309    +  misc_feature   WPRE: woodchuck hepatitis virus posttranscriptional regulatory element
   3360..3379    +  misc_feature   cPPT/CTS (fragment): central polypurine tract and central termination sequence of HIV-1
   3381..3614    +  LTR            3' LTR (ΔU3): self-inactivating 3' long terminal repeat (LTR) from HIV-1
   3692..3813    +  polyA_signal   SV40 poly(A) signal: SV40 polyadenylation signal
   3853..3988    +  rep_origin     SV40 ori: SV40 origin of replication
   4009..4027    -  promoter       T7 promoter: promoter for bacteriophage T7 RNA polymerase
   4035..4190    +  CDS            lacZα (fragment): LacZα fragment of β-galactosidase; lacZ fragment
   4195..4623    +  rep_origin     f1 ori (sequence partly withheld): f1 bacteriophage origin of replication; arrow indicates direction of (+) strand synthesis
   4676..4780    +  promoter       AmpR promoter: bla
   4781..5641    +  CDS            AmpR: β-lactamase; bla; confers resistance to ampicillin, carbenicillin, and related antibiotics
   5812..6400    +  rep_origin     ori: high-copy-number ColE1/pMB1/pBR322/pUC origin of replication
   6583..6675    +  CDS            lacI (fragment): lac repressor; lacI; The lac repressor binds to the lac operator to inhibit transcription in E. coli. This inhibition can be relieved by adding lactose or isopropyl-β-D-thiogalactopyranoside (IPTG).
   6688..6709    +  protein_bind   CAP binding site: CAP binding activates transcription in the presence of cAMP. E. coli catabolite activator protein
   6724..6754    +  promoter       lac promoter: promoter for the E. coli lac operon
   6762..6778    +  protein_bind   lac operator: The lac repressor binds to the lac operator to inhibit transcription in E. coli. This inhibition can be relieved by adding lactose or isopropyl-β-D-thiogalactopyranoside (IPTG). lac repressor encoded by lacI
   6823..6841    +  promoter       T3 promoter: promoter for bacteriophage T3 RNA polymerase
   6869..7095    +  promoter       RSV promoter: Rous sarcoma virus enhancer/promoter
   7096..7276    +  LTR            5' LTR (truncated): truncated 5' long terminal repeat (LTR) from HIV-1
   7323..7448    +  misc_feature   HIV-1 Ψ: packaging signal of human immunodeficiency virus type 1
   7432..7795    +  CDS            HIV-1 gag (fragment): gag protein from human immunodeficiency virus 1; gag
   7941..8174    +  misc_feature   RRE: The Rev response element (RRE) of HIV-1 allows for Rev-dependent mRNA export from the nucleus to the cytoplasm.
   8551..8577    +  CDS            Rev (fragment): human immunodeficiency virus 1 (HIV-1) Rev protein; rev; enhances nuclear export of unspliced and incompletely spliced viral mRNAs
   8578..9078    +  promoter       hPGK promoter: human phosphoglycerate kinase 1 promoter
   9140..9257    +  misc_feature   cPPT/CTS: central polypurine tract and central termination sequence of HIV-1
>Addgene plasmid #122742 | pAC10017_pLX-Puro(1-119)-NpuDnaE(N)-IRES-TagBFP2 | depositor full sequence | sequence record 234244 | pAC10017_pLX-Puro(1-119)-NpuDnaE(N)-IRES-TagBFP2 sequence 9309 bps
CCCGGGGTTATTAATAGTAATCAATTACGGGGTCATTAGTTCATAGCCCATATATGGAGTTCCGCGTTAC
ATAACTTACGGTAAATGGCCCGCCTGGCTGACCGCCCAACGACCCCCGCCCATTGACGTCAATAATGACG
TATGTTCCCATAGTAACGCCAATAGGGACTTTCCATTGACGTCAATGGGTGGAGTATTTACGGTAAACTG
CCCACTTGGCAGTACATCAAGTGTATCATATGCCAAGTACGCCCCCTATTGACGTCAATGACGGTAAATG
GCCCGCCTGGCATTATGCCCAGTACATGACCTTATGGGACTTTCCTACTTGGCAGTACATCTACGTATTA
GTCATCGCTATTACCATGGTGATGCGGTTTTGGCAGTACATCAATGGGCGTGGATAGCGGTTTGACTCAC
GGGGATTTCCAAGTCTCCACCCCATTGACGTCAATGGGAGTTTGTTTTGGCACCAAAATCAACGGGACTT
TCCAAAATGTCGTAACAACTCCGCCCCATTGACGCAAATGGGCGGTAGGCGTGTACGGTGGGAGGTCTAT
ATAAGCAGAGCTCTCTGGCTAACTGTCGGGATCAACAAGTTTGTACAAAAAAGCAGGCTCCGAATTCACC
GGTGCCACCATGACCGAGTACAAGCCCACGGTGCGCCTCGCCACCCGCGACGACGTCCCCAGGGCCGTAC
GCACCCTCGCCGCCGCGTTCGCCGACTACCCCGCCACGCGCCACACCGTCGATCCGGACCGCCACATCGA
GCGGGTCACCGAGCTGCAAGAACTCTTCCTCACGCGCGTCGGGCTCGACATCGGCAAGGTGTGGGTCGCG
GACGACGGCGCCGCGGTGGCGGTCTGGACCACGCCGGAGAGCGTCGAAGCGGGGGCGGTGTTCGCCGAGA
TCGGCCCGCGCATGGCCGAGTTGAGCGGTTCCCGGCTGGCCGCGCAGCAACAGATGGAAGGCCTCCTGGC
GCCGCACCGGCCCAAGTGCCTTTCATACGAGACCGAGATCCTGACTGTCGAGTACGGATTGCTTCCTATC
GGCAAAATCGTGGAGAAGAGGATTGAATGTACCGTCTATTCAGTCGATAATAATGGGAACATCTACACAC
AGCCCGTGGCTCAATGGCACGACAGAGGAGAGCAGGAAGTTTTTGAATACTGTCTCGAGGACGGATCCCT
CATCCGCGCTACTAAAGATCATAAGTTTATGACCGTGGACGGCCAGATGCTGCCAATTGACGAAATTTTT
GAACGAGAGCTGGATCTGATGAGAGTCGACAACCTTCCAAACTGATTAATTAAGAATTCGACCCAGCTTT
CTTGTACAAAGTGGTTGGTAAGCCTATCCCTAACCCTCTCCTCGGTCTCGATTCTACGTAGTAATGAGCT
AGCAGTCTCGAGGTTAACGAATTCCGCCCCCCCCCTAACGTTACTGGCCGAAGCCGCTTGGAATAAGGCC
GGTGTGCGCTTGTCTATATGTTATTTTCCACCATATTGCCGTCTTTTGGCAATGTGAGGGCCCGGAAACC
TGGCCCTGTCTTCTTGACGAGCATTCCTAGGGGTCTTTCCCCTCTCGCCAAAGGAATGCAAGGTCTGTTG
AATGTCGTGAAGGAAGCAGTTCCTCTGGAAGCTTCTTGAAGACAAACAACGTCTGTAGCGACCCTTTGCA
GGCAGCGGAACCCCCCACCTGGCGACAGGTGCCCCTGCGGCCAAAAGCCACGTGTATAAGATACACCTGC
AAAGGCGGCACAACCCCAGTGCCACGTTGTGAGTTGGATAGTTGTGGAAAGAGTCAAATGGCTCTCCTCA
AGCGTATTCAACAAGGGGCTGAAGGATGCCCAGAAGGTACCCCATTGTATGGGATCTGATCTGGGGCCTC
GGTGCACATGCTTTACATGTGTTTAGTCGAGGTTAAAAAAACGTCTAGGCCCCCCGAACCACGGGGACGT
GGTTTTCCTTTGAAAAACACGATAATACCATGGCCATGAGCGAGCTGATTAAGGAGAACATGCACATGAA
GCTGTACATGGAGGGCACCGTGGACAACCATCACTTCAAGTGCACATCCGAGGGCGAAGGCAAGCCCTAC
GAGGGCACCCAGACCATGAGAATCAAGGTGGTCGAGGGCGGCCCTCTCCCCTTCGCCTTCGACATCCTGG
CTACTAGCTTCCTCTACGGCAGCAAGACCTTCATCAACCACACCCAGGGCATCCCCGACTTCTTCAAGCA
GTCCTTCCCTGAGGGCTTCACATGGGAGAGAGTCACCACATACGAAGACGGGGGCGTGCTGACCGCTACC
CAGGACACCAGCCTCCAGGACGGCTGCCTCATCTACAACGTCAAGATCAGAGGGGTGAACTTCACATCCA
ACGGCCCTGTGATGCAGAAGAAAACACTCGGCTGGGAGGCCTTCACCGAGACGCTGTACCCCGCTGACGG
CGGCCTGGAAGGCAGAAACGACATGGCCCTGAAGCTCGTGGGCGGGAGCCATCTGATCGCAAACATCAAG
ACCACATATAGATCCAAGAAACCCGCTAAGAACCTCAAGATGCCTGGCGTCTACTATGTGGACTACAGAC
TGGAAAGAATCAAGGAGGCCAACAACGAGACCTACGTCGAGCAGCACGAGGTGGCAGTGGCCAGATACTG
CGACCTCCCTAGCAAACTGGGGCACAAGCTTAATTAACACCGGTGGCGCGTTAAGTCGACAATCAACCTC
TGGATTACAAAATTTGTGAAAGATTGACTGGTATTCTTAACTATGTTGCTCCTTTTACGCTATGTGGATA
CGCTGCTTTAATGCCTTTGTATCATGCTATTGCTTCCCGTATGGCTTTCATTTTCTCCTCCTTGTATAAA
TCCTGGTTGCTGTCTCTTTATGAGGAGTTGTGGCCCGTTGTCAGGCAACGTGGCGTGGTGTGCACTGTGT
TTGCTGACGCAACCCCCACTGGTTGGGGCATTGCCACCACCTGTCAGCTCCTTTCCGGGACTTTCGCTTT
CCCCCTCCCTATTGCCACGGCGGAACTCATCGCCGCCTGCCTTGCCCGCTGCTGGACAGGGGCTCGGCTG
TTGGGCACTGACAATTCCGTGGTGTTGTCGGGGAAATCATCGTCCTTTCCTTGGCTGCTCGCCTGTGTTG
CCACCTGGATTCTGCGCGGGACGTCCTTCTGCTACGTCCCTTCGGCCCTCAATCCAGCGGACCTTCCTTC
CCGCGGCCTGCTGCCGGCTCTGCGGCCTCTTCCGCGTCTTCGCCTTCGCCCTCAGACGAGTCGGATCTCC
CTTTGGGCCGCCTCCCCGCGTCGACTTTAAGACCAATGACTTACAAGGCAGCTGTAGATCTTAGCCACTT
TTTAAAAGAAAAGGGGGGACTGGAAGGGCTAATTCACTCCCAACGAAGACAAGATCTGCTTTTTGCTTGT
ACTGGGTCTCTCTGGTTAGACCAGATCTGAGCCTGGGAGCTCTCTGGCTAACTAGGGAACCCACTGCTTA
AGCCTCAATAAAGCTTGCCTTGAGTGCTTCAAGTAGTGTGTGCCCGTCTGTTGTGTGACTCTGGTAACTA
GAGATCCCTCAGACCCTTTTAGTCAGTGTGGAAAATCTCTAGCAGTACGTATAGTAGTTCATGTCATCTT
ATTATTCAGTATTTATAACTTGCAAAGAAATGAATATCAGAGAGTGAGAGGAACTTGTTTATTGCAGCTT
ATAATGGTTACAAATAAAGCAATAGCATCACAAATTTCACAAATAAAGCATTTTTTTCACTGCATTCTAG
TTGTGGTTTGTCCAAACTCATCAATGTATCTTATCATGTCTGGCTCTAGCTATCCCGCCCCTAACTCCGC
CCATCCCGCCCCTAACTCCGCCCAGTTCCGCCCATTCTCCGCCCCATGGCTGACTAATTTTTTTTATTTA
TGCAGAGGCCGAGGCCGCCTCGGCCTCTGAGCTATTCCAGAAGTAGTGAGGAGGCTTTTTTGGAGGCCTA
GGGACGTACCCAATTCGCCCTATAGTGAGTCGTATTACGCGCGCTCACTGGCCGTCGTTTTACAACGTCG
TGACTGGGAAAACCCTGGCGTTACCCAACTTAATCGCCTTGCAGCACATCCCCCTTTCGCCAGCTGGCGT
AATAGCGAAGAGGCCCGCACCGATCGCCCTTCCCAACAGTTGCGCAGCCTGAATGGCGAATGGG
[124 nt withheld, positions 4195-4318]
C
[91 nt withheld, positions 4320-4410]
A
[49 nt withheld, positions 4412-4460]
CCTTTGACGTTGGAGTCCACGTTCTTT
[37 nt withheld, positions 4488-4524]
ACCCTATCTCGGTCTATTCTTTTGATTTATAAGGGATTTTGCCGATTTCGGCCTATTGGTTAAAAAATGA
GCTGATTTAACAAAAATTTAACGCGAATTTTAACAAAATATTAACGCTTACAATTTAGGTGGCACTTTTC
GGGGAAATGTGCGCGGAACCCCTATTTGTTTATTTTTCTAAATACATTCAAATATGTATCCGCTCATGAG
ACAATAACCCTGATAAATGCTTCAATAATATTGAAAAAGGAAGAGTATGAGTATTCAACATTTCCGTGTC
GCCCTTATTCCCTTTTTTGCGGCATTTTGCCTTCCTGTTTTTGCTCACCCAGAAACGCTGGTGAAAGTAA
AAGATGCTGAAGATCAGTTGGGTGCACGAGTGGGTTACATCGAACTGGATCTCAACAGCGGTAAGATCCT
TGAGAGTTTTCGCCCCGAAGAACGTTTTCCAATGATGAGCACTTTTAAAGTTCTGCTATGTGGCGCGGTA
TTATCCCGTATTGACGCCGGGCAAGAGCAACTCGGTCGCCGCATACACTATTCTCAGAATGACTTGGTTG
AGTACTCACCAGTCACAGAAAAGCATCTTACGGATGGCATGACAGTAAGAGAATTATGCAGTGCTGCCAT
AACCATGAGTGATAACACTGCGGCCAACTTACTTCTGACAACGATCGGAGGACCGAAGGAGCTAACCGCT
TTTTTGCACAACATGGGGGATCATGTAACTCGCCTTGATCGTTGGGAACCGGAGCTGAATGAAGCCATAC
CAAACGACGAGCGTGACACCACGATGCCTGTAGCAATGGCAACAACGTTGCGCAAACTATTAACTGGCGA
ACTACTTACTCTAGCTTCCCGGCAACAATTAATAGACTGGATGGAGGCGGATAAAGTTGCAGGACCACTT
CTGCGCTCGGCCCTTCCGGCTGGCTGGTTTATTGCTGATAAATCTGGAGCCGGTGAGCGTGGGTCTCGCG
GTATCATTGCAGCACTGGGGCCAGATGGTAAGCCCTCCCGTATCGTAGTTATCTACACGACGGGGAGTCA
GGCAACTATGGATGAACGAAATAGACAGATCGCTGAGATAGGTGCCTCACTGATTAAGCATTGGTAACTG
TCAGACCAAGTTTACTCATATATACTTTAGATTGATTTAAAACTTCATTTTTAATTTAAAAGGATCTAGG
TGAAGATCCTTTTTGATAATCTCATGACCAAAATCCCTTAACGTGAGTTTTCGTTCCACTGAGCGTCAGA
CCCCGTAGAAAAGATCAAAGGATCTTCTTGAGATCCTTTTTTTCTGCGCGTAATCTGCTGCTTGCAAACA
AAAAAACCACCGCTACCAGCGGTGGTTTGTTTGCCGGATCAAGAGCTACCAACTCTTTTTCCGAAGGTAA
CTGGCTTCAGCAGAGCGCAGATACCAAATACTGTTCTTCTAGTGTAGCCGTAGTTAGGCCACCACTTCAA
GAACTCTGTAGCACCGCCTACATACCTCGCTCTGCTAATCCTGTTACCAGTGGCTGCTGCCAGTGGCGAT
AAGTCGTGTCTTACCGGGTTGGACTCAAGACGATAGTTACCGGATAAGGCGCAGCGGTCGGGCTGAACGG
GGGGTTCGTGCACACAGCCCAGCTTGGAGCGAACGACCTACACCGAACTGAGATACCTACAGCGTGAGCT
ATGAGAAAGCGCCACGCTTCCCGAAGGGAGAAAGGCGGACAGGTATCCGGTAAGCGGCAGGGTCGGAACA
GGAGAGCGCACGAGGGAGCTTCCAGGGGGAAACGCCTGGTATCTTTATAGTCCTGTCGGGTTTCGCCACC
TCTGACTTGAGCGTCGATTTTTGTGATGCTCGTCAGGGGGGCGGAGCCTATGGAAAAACGCCAGCAACGC
GGCCTTTTTACGGTTCCTGGCCTTTTGCTGGCCTTTTGCTCACATGTTCTTTCCTGCGTTATCCCCTGAT
TCTGTGGATAACCGTATTACCGCCTTTGAGTGAGCTGATACCGCTCGCCGCAGCCGAACGACCGAGCGCA
GCGAGTCAGTGAGCGAGGAAGCGGAAGAGCGCCCAATACGCAAACCGCCTCTCCCCGCGCGTTGGCCGAT
TCATTAATGCAGCTGGCACGACAGGTTTCCCGACTGGAAAGCGGGCAGTGAGCGCAACGCAATTAATGTG
AGTTAGCTCACTCATTAGGCACCCCAGGCTTTACACTTTATGCTTCCGGCTCGTATGTTGTGTGGAATTG
TGAGCGGATAACAATTTCACACAGGAAACAGCTATGACCATGATTACGCCAAGCGCGCAATTAACCCTCA
CTAAAGGGAACAAAAGCTGGAGCTGCAAGCTTAATGTAGTCTTATGCAATACTCTTGTAGTCTTGCAACA
TGGTAACGATGAGTTAGCAACATGCCTTACAAGGAGAGAAAAAGCACCGTGCATGCCGATTGGTGGAAGT
AAGGTGGTACGATCGTGCCTTATTAGGAAGGCAACAGACGGGTCTGACATGGATTGGACGAACCACTGAA
TTGCCGCATTGCAGAGATATTGTATTTAAGTGCCTAGCTCGATACATAAACGGGTCTCTCTGGTTAGACC
AGATCTGAGCCTGGGAGCTCTCTGGCTAACTAGGGAACCCACTGCTTAAGCCTCAATAAAGCTTGCCTTG
AGTGCTTCAAGTAGTGTGTGCCCGTCTGTTGTGTGACTCTGGTAACTAGAGATCCCTCAGACCCTTTTAG
TCAGTGTGGAAAATCTCTAGCAGTGGCGCCCGAACAGGGACTTGAAAGCGAAAGGGAAACCAGAGGAGCT
CTCTCGACGCAGGACTCGGCTTGCTGAAGCGCGCACGGCAAGAGGCGAGGGGCGGCGACTGGTGAGTACG
CCAAAAATTTTGACTAGCGGAGGCTAGAAGGAGAGAGATGGGTGCGAGAGCGTCAGTATTAAGCGGGGGA
GAATTAGATCGCGATGGGAAAAAATTCGGTTAAGGCCAGGGGGAAAGAAAAAATATAAATTAAAACATAT
AGTATGGGCAAGCAGGGAGCTAGAACGATTCGCAGTTAATCCTGGCCTGTTAGAAACATCAGAAGGCTGT
AGACAAATACTGGGACAGCTACAACCATCCCTTCAGACAGGATCAGAAGAACTTAGATCATTATATAATA
CAGTAGCAACCCTCTATTGTGTGCATCAAAGGATAGAGATAAAAGACACCAAGGAAGCTTTAGACAAGAT
AGAGGAAGAGCAAAACAAAAGTAAGACCACCGCACAGCAAGCGGCCGCTGATCTTCAGACCTGGAGGAGG
AGATATGAGGGACAATTGGAGAAGTGAATTATATAAATATAAAGTAGTAAAAATTGAACCATTAGGAGTA
GCACCCACCAAGGCAAAGAGAAGAGTGGTGCAGAGAGAAAAAAGAGCAGTGGGAATAGGAGCTTTGTTCC
TTGGGTTCTTGGGAGCAGCAGGAAGCACTATGGGCGCAGCGTCAATGACGCTGACGGTACAGGCCAGACA
ATTATTGTCTGGTATAGTGCAGCAGCAGAACAATTTGCTGAGGGCTATTGAGGCGCAACAGCATCTGTTG
CAACTCACAGTCTGGGGCATCAAGCAGCTCCAGGCAAGAATCCTGGCTGTGGAAAGATACCTAAAGGATC
AACAGCTCCTGGGGATTTGGGGTTGCTCTGGAAAACTCATTTGCACCACTGCTGTGCCTTGGAATGCTAG
TTGGAGTAATAAATCTCTGGAACAGATTTGGAATCACACGACCTGGATGGAGTGGGACAGAGAAATTAAC
AATTACACAAGCTTAATACACTCCTTAATTGAAGAATCGCAAAACCAGCAAGAAAAGAATGAACAAGAAT
TATTGGAATTAGATAAATGGGCAAGTTTGTGGAATTGGTTTAACATAACAAATTGGCTGTGGTATATAAA
ATTATTCATAATGATAGTAGGAGGCTTGGTAGGTTTAAGAATAGTTTTTGCTGTACTTTCTATAGTGAAT
AGAGTTAGGCAGGGATATTCACCATTATCGTTTCAGACCCACCTCCCAACCCCGAGGGGACCCTTGCGCC
TTTTCCAAGGCAGCCCTGGGTTTGCGCAGGGACGCGGCTGCTCTGGGCGTGGTTCCGGGAAACGCAGCGG
CGCCGACCCTGGGTCTCGCACATTCTTCACGTCCGTTCGCAGCGTCACCCGGATCTTCGCCGCTACCCTT
GTGGGCCCCCCGGCGACGCTTCCTGCTCCGCCCCTAAGTCGGGAAGGTTCCTTGCGGTTCGCGGCGTGCC
GGACGTGACAAACGGAAGCCGCACGTCTCACTAGTACCCTCGCAGACGGACAGCGCCAGGGAGCAATGGC
AGCGCGCCGACCGCGATGGGCTGTGGCCAATAGCGGCTGCTCAGCAGGGCGCGCCGAGAGCAGCGGCCGG
GAAGGGGCGGTGCGGGAGGCGGGGTGTGGGGCGGTAGTGTGGGCCCTGTTCCTGCCCGCGCGGTGTTCCG
CATTCTGCAAGCCTCCGGAGCGCACGTCGGCAGTCGGCTCCCTCGTTGACCGAATCACCGACCTCTCTCC
CCAGGGGGTACCCAGCTGTCTAGAGAATTCTAGATCTTGAGACAAATGGCAGTATTCATCCACAATTTTA
AAAGAAAAGGGGGGATTGGGGGGTACAGTGCAGGGGAAAGAATAGTAGACATAATAGCAACAGACATACA
AACTAAAGAATTACAAAAACAAATTACAAAAATTCAAAATTTTCGGGTTTATTACAGGGACAGCAGAGAT
CCACTTTGGCGCCGGCTCGAGGGGG
